Addgene plasmid #26351: pWZL Sox2
Depositing lab: Matthew Meyerson. Depositing organization: Dana-Farber Cancer Institute. Publication: SOX2 is an amplified lineage-survival oncogene in lung and esophageal squamous cell carcinomas. Bass AJ, Watanabe H, Mermel CH, Yu S, Perner S, Verhaak RG, Kim SY, Wardwell L, Tamayo P, Gat-Viks I, Ramos AH, Woo MS, Weir BA, Getz G, Beroukhim R, O'Kelly M, Dutt A, Rozenblatt-Rosen O, Dziunycz P, Komisarof J, Chirieac LR, Lafargue CJ, Scheble V, Wilbertz T, Ma C, Rao S, Nakagawa H, Stairs DB, Lin L, Giordano TJ, Wagner P, Minna JD, Gazdar AF, Zhu CQ, Brose MS, Cecconello I, Jr UR, Marie SK, Dahl O, Shivdasani RA, Tsao MS, Rubin MA, Wong KK, Regev A, Hahn WC, Beer DG, Rustgi AK, Meyerson M. Nat Genet. 2009 Nov . 41(11):1238-42. 10.1038/ng.465 PubMed 19801978.
Backbone
  Vector backbone: pWZL Blast
  Vector type: Mammalian Expression, Retroviral
  Selectable markers: Blasticidin
Growth in bacteria
  Bacterial resistance: Ampicillin, 100 μg/mL
  Growth temperature: 37°C
  Growth strain: DH5alpha
  Copy number: Unknown
Gene/Insert
  Gene/Insert name: Sox2
  Species: H. sapiens (human)
  Entrez Gene: SOX2 (a.k.a. ANOP3, MCOPS3)
  Cloning method: Restriction Enzyme
  Sequencing primers: 5′ pBABE-5
Terms and licenses: Academic/Nonprofit Terms; Industry Terms: Not Available to Industry
How to cite: pWZL Sox2 was a gift from Matthew Meyerson (Addgene plasmid # 26351 ; http://n2t.net/addgene:26351 ; RRID:Addgene_26351)
