[The description below was written by a language model from this plasmid's Addgene catalogue record.]
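Description:
pWZL Sox2 is a retroviral mammalian expression plasmid built on the pWZL Blast backbone and carrying the human SOX2 gene, which was inserted by restriction enzyme cloning. It is propagated in E. coli under ampicillin selection, and its copy number is recorded as unknown. In mammalian cells, transduced populations are selected with blasticidin.

No feature table accompanies the record, so the promoter, replication origin and exact arrangement of elements are not stated. pWZL-type vectors are generally Moloney murine leukemia virus-based designs. In these, the long terminal repeats flank a packaging signal, the 5′ LTR drives transcription of the insert, and the resistance marker is usually translated from the same transcript through an internal ribosome entry site. This layout should be treated as background on the vector family rather than a documented feature of this clone. Such a plasmid is introduced into a packaging cell line that supplies the viral structural and enzymatic proteins in trans. This yields replication-defective particles that integrate the cassette stably into dividing target cells.

SOX2 encodes an HMG-box transcription factor involved in stem cell maintenance and in foregut and airway development. The associated publication identifies SOX2 as an amplified lineage-survival oncogene in lung and esophageal squamous cell carcinomas. This suggests the construct was used for stable ectopic SOX2 expression in cell-based studies of its oncogenic role in that setting. No epitope tags, fusion partners or mutations are listed.
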