>Addgene plasmid #26351 | pWZL Sox2 | addgene partial sequence | sequence record 32511 | 26351 with pBABE-5
TCACTCGAGATACGTAAAACAATTGAAGATCTAGTCGAGACAAGTTTGTACAAAAAAGTTGGCATGTACA
ACATGATGGAGACGGAGCTGAAGCCGCCGGGCCCGCAGCAAACTTCGGGGGGCGGCGGCGGCAACTCCAC
CGCGGCGGCGGCCGGCGGCAACCAGAAAAACAGCCCGGACCGCGTCAAGCGGCCCATGAATGCCTTCATG
GTGTGGTCCCGCGGGCAGCGGCGCAAGATGGCCCAGGAGAACCCCAAGATGCACAACTCGGAGATCAGCA
AGCGCCTGGGCGCCGAGTGGAAACTTTTGTCGGAGACGGAGAAGCGGCCGTTCATCGACGAGGCTAAGCG
GCTGCGAGCGCTGCACATGAAGGAGCACCCGGATTATA
